>Addgene plasmid #14200 | pAG424GPD-ccdB-EGFP | depositor full sequence | sequence record 7863 | Author sequence
GACGAAAGGGCCTCGTGATACGCCTATTTTTATAGGTTAATGTCATGATAATAATGGTTTCTTAATATGA
TCCAATATCAAAGGAAATGATAGCATTGAAGGATGAGACTAATCCAATTGAGGAGTGGCAGCATATAGAA
CAGCTAAAGGGTAGTGCTGAAGGAAGCATACGATACCCCGCATGGAATGGGATAATATCACAGGAGGTAC
TAGACTACCTTTCATCCTACATAAATAGACGCATATAAGTACGCATTTAAGCATAAACACGCACTATGCC
GTTCTTCTCATGTATATATATATACAGGCAACACGCAGATATAGGTGCGACGTGAACAGTGAGCTGTATG
TGCGCAGCTCGCGTTGCATTTTCGGAAGCGCTCGTTTTCGGAAACGCTTTGAAGTTCCTATTCCGAAGTT
CCTATTCTCTAGAAAGTATAGGAACTTCAGAGCGCTTTTGAAAACCAAAAGCGCTCTGAAGACGCACTTT
CAAAAAACCAAAAACGCACCGGACTGTAACGAGCTACTAAAATATTGCGAATACCGCTTCCACAAACATT
GCTCAAAAGTATCTCTTTGCTATATATCTCTGTGCTATATCCCTATATAACCTACCCATCCACCTTTCGC
TCCTTGAACTTGCATCTAAACTCGACCTCTACATTTTTTATGTTTATCTCTAGTATTACTCTTTAGACAA
AAAAATTGTAGTAAGAACTATTCATAGAGTGAATCGAAAACAATACGAAAATGTAAACATTTCCTATACG
TAGTATATAGAGACAAAATAGAAGAAACCGTTCATAATTTTCTGACCAATGAAGAATCATCAACGCTATC
ACTTTCTGTTCACAAAGTATGCGCAATCCACATCGGTATAGAATATAATCGGGGATGCCTTTATCTTGAA
AAAATGCACCCGCAGCTTCGCTAGTAATCAGTAAACGCGGGAAGTGGAGTCAGGCTTTTTTTATGGAAGA
GAAAATAGACACCAAAGTAGCCTTCTTCTAACCTTAACGGACCTACAGTGCAAAAAGTTATCAAGAGACT
GCATTATAGAGCGCACAAAGGAGAAAAAAAGTAATCTAAGATGCTTTGTTAGAAAAATAGCGCTCTCGGG
ATGCATTTTTGTAGAACAAAAAAGAAGTATAGATTCTTTGTTGGTAAAATAGCGCTCTCGCGTTGCATTT
CTGTTCTGTAAAAATGCAGCTCAGATTCTTTGTTTGAAAAATTAGCGCTCTCGCGTTGCATTTTTGTTTT
ACAAAAATGAAGCACAGATTCTTCGTTGGTAAAATAGCGCTTTCGCGTTGCATTTCTGTTCTGTAAAAAT
GCAGCTCAGATTCTTTGTTTGAAAAATTAGCGCTCTCGCGTTGCATTTTTGTTCTACAAAATGAAGCACA
GATGCTTCGTTCAGGTGGCACTTTTCGGGGAAATGTGCGCGGAACCCCTATTTGTTTATTTTTCTAAATA
CATTCAAATATGTATCCGCTCATGAGACAATAACCCTGATAAATGCTTCAATAATATTGAAAAAGGAAGA
GTATGAGTATTCAACATTTCCGTGTCGCCCTTATTCCCTTTTTTGCGGCATTTTGCCTTCCTGTTTTTGC
TCACCCAGAAACGCTGGTGAAAGTAAAAGATGCTGAAGATCAGTTGGGTGCACGAGTGGGTTACATCGAA
CTGGATCTCAACAGCGGTAAGATCCTTGAGAGTTTTCGCCCCGAAGAACGTTTTCCAATGATGAGCACTT
TTAAAGTTCTGCTATGTGGCGCGGTATTATCCCGTATTGACGCCGGGCAAGAGCAACTCGGTCGCCGCAT
ACACTATTCTCAGAATGACTTGGTTGAGTACTCACCAGTCACAGAAAAGCATCTTACGGATGGCATGACA
GTAAGAGAATTATGCAGTGCTGCCATAACCATGAGTGATAACACTGCGGCCAACTTACTTCTGACAACGA
TCGGAGGACCGAAGGAGCTAACCGCTTTTTTGCACAACATGGGGGATCATGTAACTCGCCTTGATCGTTG
GGAACCGGAGCTGAATGAAGCCATACCAAACGACGAGCGTGACACCACGATGCCTGTAGCAATGGCAACA
ACGTTGCGCAAACTATTAACTGGCGAACTACTTACTCTAGCTTCCCGGCAACAATTAATAGACTGGATGG
AGGCGGATAAAGTTGCAGGACCACTTCTGCGCTCGGCCCTTCCGGCTGGCTGGTTTATTGCTGATAAATC
TGGAGCCGGTGAGCGTGGGTCTCGCGGTATCATTGCAGCACTGGGGCCAGATGGTAAGCCCTCCCGTATC
GTAGTTATCTACACGACGGGGAGTCAGGCAACTATGGATGAACGAAATAGACAGATCGCTGAGATAGGTG
CCTCACTGATTAAGCATTGGTAACTGTCAGACCAAGTTTACTCATATATACTTTAGATTGATTTAAAACT
TCATTTTTAATTTAAAAGGATCTAGGTGAAGATCCTTTTTGATAATCTCATGACCAAAATCCCTTAACGT
GAGTTTTCGTTCCACTGAGCGTCAGACCCCGTAGAAAAGATCAAAGGATCTTCTTGAGATCCTTTTTTTC
TGCGCGTAATCTGCTGCTTGCAAACAAAAAAACCACCGCTACCAGCGGTGGTTTGTTTGCCGGATCAAGA
GCTACCAACTCTTTTTCCGAAGGTAACTGGCTTCAGCAGAGCGCAGATACCAAATACTGTCCTTCTAGTG
TAGCCGTAGTTAGGCCACCACTTCAAGAACTCTGTAGCACCGCCTACATACCTCGCTCTGCTAATCCTGT
TACCAGTGGCTGCTGCCAGTGGCGATAAGTCGTGTCTTACCGGGTTGGACTCAAGACGATAGTTACCGGA
TAAGGCGCAGCGGTCGGGCTGAACGGGGGGTTCGTGCACACAGCCCAGCTTGGAGCGAACGACCTACACC
GAACTGAGATACCTACAGCGTGAGCTATGAGAAAGCGCCACGCTTCCCGAAGGGAGAAAGGCGGACAGGT
ATCCGGTAAGCGGCAGGGTCGGAACAGGAGAGCGCACGAGGGAGCTTCCAGGGGGAAACGCCTGGTATCT
TTATAGTCCTGTCGGGTTTCGCCACCTCTGACTTGAGCGTCGATTTTTGTGATGCTCGTCAGGGGGGCGG
AGCCTATGGAAAAACGCCAGCAACGCGGCCTTTTTACGGTTCCTGGCCTTTTGCTGGCCTTTTGCTCACA
TGTTCTTTCCTGCGTTATCCCCTGATTCTGTGGATAACCGTATTACCGCCTTTGAGTGAGCTGATACCGC
TCGCCGCAGCCGAACGACCGAGCGCAGCGAGTCAGTGAGCGAGGAAGCGGAAGAGCGCCCAATACGCAAA
CCGCCTCTCCCCGCGCGTTGGCCGATTCATTAATGCAGCTGGCACGACAGGTTTCCCGACTGGAAAGCGG
GCAGTGAGCGCAACGCAATTAATGTGAGTTACCTCACTCATTAGGCACCCCAGGCTTTACACTTTATGCT
TCCGGCTCCTATGTTGTGTGGAATTGTGAGCGGATAACAATTTCACACAGGAAACAGCTATGACCATGAT
TACGCCAAGCGCGCAATTAACCCTCACTAAAGGGAACAAAAGCTGGAGCTCTTCGAGTTTATCATTATCA
ATACTCGCCATTTCAAAGAATACGTAAATAATTAATAGTAGTGATTTTCCTAACTTTATTTAGTCAAAAA
ATTAGCCTTTTAATTCTGCTGTAACCCGTACATGCCCAAAATAGGGGGCGGGTTACACAGAATATATAAC
ACCGAAGGTGCCTGGGTGAACAGGTTTATTCCTGGCATCCACTAAATATAATGGAGCCCGCTTTTTAAGC
TGGCATCCAGAAAAAAAAAGAATCCCAGCACCAAAATATTGTTTTCTTCACCAACCATCAGTTCATAGGT
CCATTCTCTTAGCGCAACTACAGAGAACAGGGGCACAAACAGGCAAAAAACGGGCACAACCTCAATGGAG
TGATGCAACCTGCCTGGAGTAAATGATGACACAAGGCAATTGACCCACGCATGTATCTATCTCATTTTCT
TACACCTTCTATTACCTTCTGCTCTCTCTGATTTGGAAAAAGCTGAAAAAAAAGGTTGAAACCAGTTCCC
TGAAATTATTCCCCTACTTGACTAATAAGTATATAAAGACGGTAGGTATTGATTGTAATTCTGTAAATCT
ATTTCTTAAACTTCTTAAATTCTACTTTTATAGTTAGTCTTTTTTTTAGTTTTAAAACACCAGAACTTAG
TTTCGACGGATTCTAGAACTAGTGGATCCCCCATCACAAGTTTGTACAAAAAAGCTGAACGAGAAACGTA
AAATGATATAAATATCAATATATTAAATTAGATTTTGCATAAAAAACAGACTACATAATACTGTAAAACA
CAACATATCCAGTCACTATGGCGGCCGCATTAGGCACCCCAGGCTTTACACTTTATGCTTCCGGCTCGTA
TAATGTGTGGATTTTGAGTTAGGATCCGTCGAGATTTTCAGGAGCTAAGGAAGCTAAAATGGAGAAAAAA
ATCACTGGATATACCACCGTTGATATATCCCAATGGCATCGTAAAGAACATTTTGAGGCATTTCAGTCAG
TTGCTCAATGTACCTATAACCAGACCGTTCAGCTGGATATTACGGCCTTTTTAAAGACCGTAAAGAAAAA
TAAGCACAAGTTTTATCCGGCCTTTATTCACATTCTTGCCCGCCTGATGAATGCTCATCCGGAATTCCGT
ATGGCAATGAAAGACGGTGAGCTGGTGATATGGGATAGTGTTCACCCTTGTTACACCGTTTTCCATGAGC
AAACTGAAACGTTTTCATCGCTCTGGAGTGAATACCACGACGATTTCCGGCAGTTTCTACACATATATTC
GCAAGATGTGGCGTGTTACGGTGAAAACCTGGCCTATTTCCCTAAAGGGTTTATTGAGAATATGTTTTTC
GTCTCAGCCAATCCCTGGGTGAGTTTCACCAGTTTTGATTTAAACGTGGCCAATATGGACAACTTCTTCG
CCCCCGTTTTCACCATGGGCAAATATTATACGCAAGGCGACAAGGTGCTGATGCCGCTGGCGATTCAGGT
TCATCATGCCGTCTGTGATGGCTTCCATGTCGGCAGAATGCTTAATGAATTACAACAGTACTGCGATGAG
TGGCAGGGCGGGGCGTAAACGCCGCGTGGATCCGGCTTACTAAAAGCCAGATAACAGTATGCGTATTTGC
GCGCTGATTTTTGCGGTATAAGAATATATACTGATATGTATACCCGAAGTATGTCAAAAAGAGGTATGCT
ATGAAGCAGCGTATTACAGTGACAGTTGACAGCGACAGCTATCAGTTGCTCAAGGCATATATGATGTCAA
TATCTCCGGTCTGGTAAGCACAACCATGCAGAATGAAGCCCGTCGTCTGCGTGCCGAACGCTGGAAAGCG
GAAAATCAGGAAGGGATGGCTGAGGTCGCCCGGTTTATTGAAATGAACGGCTCTTTTGCTGACGAGAACA
GGGGCTGGTGAAATGCAGTTTAAGGTTTACACCTATAAAAGAGAGAGCCGTTATCGTCTGTTTGTGGATG
TACAGAGTGATATTATTGACACGCCCGGGCGACGGATGGTGATCCCCCTGGCCAGTGCACGTCTGCTGTC
AGATAAAGTCTCCCGTGAACTTTACCCGGTGGTGCATATCGGGGATGAAAGCTGGCGCATGATGACCACC
GATATGGCCAGTGTGCCGGTCTCCGTTATCGGGGAAGAAGTGGCTGATCTCAGCCACCGCGAAAATGACA
TCAAAAACGCCATTAACCTGATGTTCTGGGGAATATAAATGTCAGGCTCCCTTATACACAGCCAGTCTGC
AGGTCGACCATAGTGACTGGATATGTTGTGTTTTACAGTATTATGTAGTCTGTTTTTTATGCAAAATCTA
ATTTAATATATTGATATTTATATCATTTTACGTTTCTCGTTCAGCTTTCTTGTACAAAGTGGTGATGGGC
TGCAGGAATTCGATATCAAGCTTAATGGTGAGCAAGGGCGAGGAGCTGTTCACCGGGGTGGTGCCCATCC
TGGTCGAGCTGGACGGCGACGTAAACGGCCACAAGTTCAGCGTGTCCGGCGAGGGCGAGGGCGATGCCAC
CTACGGCAAGCTGACCCTGAAGTTCATCTGCACCACCGGCAAGCTGCCCGTGCCCTGGCCCACCCTCGTG
ACCACCCTGACCTACGGCGTGCAGTGCTTCAGCCGCTACCCCGACCACATGAAGCAGCACGACTTCTTCA
AGTCCGCCATGCCCGAAGGCTACGTCCAGGAGCGCACCATCTTCTTCAAGGACGACGGCAACTACAAGAC
CCGCGCCGAGGTGAAGTTCGAGGGCGACACCCTGGTGAACCGCATCGAGCTGAAGGGCATCGACTTCAAG
GAGGACGGCAACATCCTGGGGCACAAGCTGGAGTACAACTACAACAGCCACAACGTCTATATCATGGCCG
ACAAGCAGAAGAACGGCATCAAGGTGAACTTCAAGATCCGCCACAACATCGAGGACGGCAGCGTGCAGCT
CGCCGACCACTACCAGCAGAACACCCCCATCGGCGACGGCCCCGTGCTGCTGCCCGACAACCACTACCTG
AGCACCCAGTCCGCCCTGAGCAAAGACCCCAACGAGAAGCGCGATCACATGGTCCTGCTGGAGTTCGTGA
CCGCCGCCGGGATCACTCTCGGCATGGACGAGCTGTACAAGTAACTCGAGTCATGTAATTAGTTATGTCA
CGCTTACATTCACGCCCTCCCCCCACATCCGCTCTAACCGAAAAGGAAGGAGTTAGACAACCTGAAGTCT
AGGTCCCTATTTATTTTTTTATAGTTATGTTAGTATTAAGAACGTTATTTATATTTCAAATTTTTCTTTT
TTTTCTGTACAGACGCGTGTACGCATGTAACATTATACTGAAAACCTTGCTTGAGAAGGTTTTGGGACGC
TCGAAGGCTTTAATTTGCGGCCGGTACCCAATTCGCCCTATAGTGAGTCGTATTACGCGCGCTCACTGGC
CGTCGTTTTACAACGTCGTGACTGGGAAAACCCTGGCGTTACCCAACTTAATCGCCTTGCAGCACATCCC
CCTTTCGCCAGCTGGCGTAATAGCGAAGAGGCCCGCACCGATCGCCCTTCCCAACAGTTGCGCAGCCTGA
ATGGCGAATGGCGCG
[124 nt withheld, positions 7226-7349]
C
[91 nt withheld, positions 7351-7441]
A
[49 nt withheld, positions 7443-7491]
CCTTTGACGTTGGAGTCCACGTTCTTT
[37 nt withheld, positions 7519-7555]
ACCCTATCTCGGTCTATTCTTTTGATTTATAAGGGATTTTGCCGATTTCGGCCTATTGGTTAAAAAATGA
GCTGATTTAACAAAAATTTAACGCGAATTTTAACAAAATATTAACGTTTACAATTTCCTGATGCGGTATT
TTCTCCTTACGCATCTGTGCGGTATTTCACACCGCATAGGCAAGTGCACAAACAATACTTAAATAAATAC
TACTCAGTAATAACCTATTTCTTAGCATTTTTGACGAAATTTGCTATTTTGTTAGAGTCTTTTACACCAT
TTGTCTCCACACCTCCGCTTACATCAACACCAATAACGCCATTTAATCTAAGCGCATCACCAACATTTTC
TGGCGTCAGTCCACCAGCTAACATAAAATGTAAGCTTTCGGGGCTCTCTTGCCTTCCAACCCAGTCAGAA
ATCGAGTTCCAATCCAAAAGTTCACCTGTCCCACCTGCTTCTGAATCAAACAAGGGAATAAACGAATGAG
GTTTCTGTGAAGCTGCACTGAGTAGTATGTTGCAGTCTTTTGGAAATACGAGTCTTTTAATAACTGGCAA
ACCGAGGAACTCTTGGTATTCTTGCCACGACTCATCTCCATGCAGTTGGACGATATCAATGCCGTAATCA
TTGACCAGAGCCAAAACATCCTCCTTAGGTTGATTACGAAACACGCCAACCAAGTATTTCGGAGTGCCTG
AACTATTTTTATATGCTTTTACAAGACTTGAAATTTTCCTTGCAATAACCGGGTCAATTGTTCTCTTTCT
ATTGGGCACACATATAATACCCAGCAAGTCAGCATCGGAATCTAGAGCACATTCTGCGGCCTCTGTGCTC
TGCAAGCCGCAAACTTTCACCAATGGACCAGAACTACCTGTGAAATTAATAACAGACATACTCCAAGCTG
CCTTTGTGTGCTTAATCACGTATACTCACGTGCTCAATAGTCACCAATGCCCTCCCTCTTGGCCCTCTCC
TTTTCTTTTTTCGACCGAATTAATTCTTAATCGGCAAAAAAAGAAAAGCTCCGGATCAAGATTGTACGTA
AGGTGACAAGCTATTTTTCAATAAAGAATATCTTCCACTACTGCCATCTGGCGTCATAACTGCAAAGTAC
ACATATATTACGATGCTGTCTATTAAATGCTTCCTATATTATATATATAGTAATGTCGTTTATGGTGCAC
TCTCAGTACAATCTGCTCTGATGCCGCATAGTTAAGCCAGCCCCGACACCCGCCAACACCCGCTGACGCG
CCCTGACGGGCTTGTCTGCTCCCGGCATCCGCTTACAGACAAGCTGTGACCGTCTCCGGGAGCTGCATGT
GTCAGAGGTTTTCACCGTCATCACCGAAACGCGCGA
Features (pLannotate 1.2.2; 29 found; start..end, strand, type, name):
     69..1411    +  rep_origin     2μ ori: yeast 2μ plasmid origin of replication
   1438..1542    +  promoter       AmpR promoter: bla
   1543..2403    +  CDS            AmpR: β-lactamase; bla; confers resistance to ampicillin, carbenicillin, and related antibiotics
   2574..3162    +  rep_origin     ori: high-copy-number ColE1/pMB1/pBR322/pUC origin of replication
   3345..3437    +  CDS            lacI (fragment): lac repressor; lacI; The lac repressor binds to the lac operator to inhibit transcription in E. coli. This inhibition can be relieved by adding lactose or isopropyl-β-D-thiogalactopyranoside (IPTG).
   3450..3471    +  protein_bind   CAP binding site: CAP binding activates transcription in the presence of cAMP. E. coli catabolite activator protein
   3486..3516    +  promoter       lac promoter: promoter for the E. coli lac operon
   3524..3540    +  protein_bind   lac operator: The lac repressor binds to the lac operator to inhibit transcription in E. coli. This inhibition can be relieved by adding lactose or isopropyl-β-D-thiogalactopyranoside (IPTG). lac repressor encoded by lacI
   3585..3603    +  promoter       T3 promoter: promoter for bacteriophage T3 RNA polymerase
   3632..4276    +  promoter       GAP promoter: S. cerevisiae TDH3; promoter for glyceraldehyde-3-phosphate dehydrogenase
   4282..4302    +  misc_feature   MCS (fragment): pBluescript multiple cloning site
   4306..4430    +  protein_bind   attR1: mutant version of attR; recombination site for the Gateway® LR reaction LR Clonase™
   4455..4485    +  promoter       lac UV5 promoter: E. coli lac promoter with an "up" mutation
   4509..4538    +  promoter       cat promoter (fragment): promoter of the E. coli cat gene encoding chloramphenicol acetyltransferase
   4539..5198    +  CDS            CmR: chloramphenicol acetyltransferase; cat; confers resistance to chloramphenicol
   5380..5538    +  CDS            ccdA (fragment): CCDA_ECO57 - Also known as H, letA. Experimental evidence at protein level: Swiss-Prot protein existence level 1. Antitoxin component of a type II toxin-antitoxin (TA) system which inhibits the post-segregational killing (PSK) of plasmid-free cells, also referred to as a plasmid addiction system. Binds to and blocks the activity of CcdB; will also remove bound CcdB protein from the CcdB-GyrA complex by forming a CcdA-CcdB complex, a process termed rejuvenation. Functions as a transcriptional corepressor for the ccdAB operon, repression also requires CcdB (By similarity). From Escherichia coli
   5543..5845    +  CDS            ccdB: CCDB_ECOLI - Also known as G, letB, letD. Experimental evidence at protein level: Swiss-Prot protein existence level 1. Toxic component of a type II toxin-antitoxin (TA) system, functioning in plasmid maintainence. Responsible for the post- segregational killing (PSK) of plasmid-free cells, also referred to as a plasmid addiction system. Half-life of over 2 hours. Cell killing by CcdB is accompanied by filamentation, defects in chromosome and plasmid segregation, defects in cell division, formation of anucleate cells, decreased DNA synthesis and plasmid loss. Interferes with the activity of DN
   5889..6013    -  protein_bind   attR2: mutant version of attR; recombination site for the Gateway® LR reaction LR Clonase™
   6017..6044    +  misc_feature   MCS (fragment): pBluescript multiple cloning site
   6045..6764    +  CDS            EGFP: the original enhanced GFP (Yang et al., 1996) mammalian codon-optimized
   6771..7018    +  terminator     CYC1 terminator: S. cerevisiae CYC1; transcription terminator for CYC1
   7037..7055    -  promoter       T7 promoter: promoter for bacteriophage T7 RNA polymerase
   7063..7218    +  CDS            lacZα (fragment): LacZα fragment of β-galactosidase; lacZ fragment
   7226..7681    +  rep_origin     f1 ori (sequence partly withheld): f1 bacteriophage origin of replication; arrow indicates direction of (+) strand synthesis
   7682..7733    -  misc_feature   bom (fragment): basis of mobility region from pBR322
   7780..8454    -  CDS            TRP1: phosphoribosylanthranilate isomerase, required for tryptophan biosynthesis; S. cerevisiae TRP1; yeast auxotrophic marker
   8455..8735    -  promoter       TRP1 promoter: S. cerevisiae TRP1
   8736..8785    -  misc_feature   bom (fragment): basis of mobility region from pBR322
   8887..1       -  CDS            rop (fragment) (across the origin): Rop protein, which maintains plasmids at low copy number; rop
