[The description below was written by a language model from this plasmid's Addgene catalogue record and pLannotate feature annotations shown in this document.]
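Description:
pAG424GPD-ccdB-EGFP is an empty Gateway destination vector for protein expression in Saccharomyces cerevisiae, built on the pRS424 backbone and belonging to a suite of yeast Gateway vectors designed for high-throughput genetic analysis. It is an E. coli–yeast shuttle plasmid of about 8.9 kb. In yeast it replicates episomally from the 2μ origin, which typically gives high copy number, and it is selected through the TRP1 auxotrophic marker, driven by its own promoter, in tryptophan-auxotrophic strains. In bacteria it carries a high-copy ColE1/pUC-type origin and an ampicillin resistance gene. An f1 origin, T3 and T7 promoters, and lac/lacZα remnants are left over from the pBluescript-derived parent.

The expression unit consists of the strong constitutive GPD (TDH3/GAP) promoter, a Gateway cassette, an EGFP coding sequence and the CYC1 terminator. The cassette is flanked by attR1 and attR2 and contains a chloramphenicol resistance gene and the ccdB toxin gene. Because CcdB poisons DNA gyrase in ordinary E. coli, the unrecombined vector must be maintained in a ccdB-tolerant strain, with chloramphenicol and ampicillin used together to retain the cassette. In an LR recombination reaction with an attL-flanked entry clone, the CmR-ccdB segment is replaced by the gene of interest. Standard E. coli strains then counterselect against any parental plasmid that has not recombined. An insert lacking a stop codon and kept in frame across attR2 is expressed as a C-terminal EGFP fusion. This makes the vector suited to constitutive, high-level expression in yeast for work such as protein localisation or monitoring expression by fluorescence. The record lists no insert, and the depositor notes that the supplied sequence is a reference that may not match the physical plasmid exactly.
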