Addgene plasmid #14200: pAG424GPD-ccdB-EGFP
Purpose: (Empty Backbone)
Depositing lab: Susan Lindquist. Depositing organization: Whitehead Institute for Biomedical Research. Publication: A suite of Gateway cloning vectors for high-throughput genetic analysis in Saccharomyces cerevisiae. Alberti S, Gitler AD, Lindquist S. Yeast. 2007 Oct . 24(10):913-9. 10.1002/yea.1502 PubMed 17583893.
Backbone
  Vector backbone: pRS424
  Vector type: Yeast Expression ; Gateway Destination
  Selectable markers: TRP1
Growth in bacteria
  Bacterial resistance: Chloramphenicol and Ampicillin, 25 & 100 μg/mL
  Growth temperature: 37°C
  Growth strain: ccdB Survival
  Growth instructions: DB3.1, ccdB Survival
  Copy number: Unknown
Gene/Insert
  Gene/Insert name: None
  Tag / fusion protein: EGFP (C terminal on backbone)
  Cloning method: Gateway Cloning
  Sequencing primers: 5′ GPDPro_F
Terms and licenses: Academic/Nonprofit Terms; Industry Terms: Not Available to Industry
Depositor comments: Type of plasmid: 2-micron. This plasmid contains the Gateway technology from Invitrogen; Invitrogen requires purchasing of Gateway Clonase for carrying out the Gateway recombinational cloning reaction http://www.invitrogen.com Please note that the full plasmid sequence is provided as a reference only, and may not match the exact sequence of the plasmid.
How to cite: pAG424GPD-ccdB-EGFP was a gift from Susan Lindquist (Addgene plasmid # 14200 ; http://n2t.net/addgene:14200 ; RRID:Addgene_14200)
