>Addgene plasmid #14200 | pAG424GPD-ccdB-EGFP | addgene partial sequence | sequence record 20565 | 14200 with pRS_marker
GGAAGCATTTAATAGAACAGCATCGTAATATATGTGTACTTTGCAGTTATGACGCCAGATGGCAGTAGTG
GAAGATATTCTTTATTGAAAAATAGCTTGTCACCTTACGTACAATCTTGATCCGGAGCTTTTCTTTTTTT
GCCGATTAAGAATTAATTCGGTCGAAAAAAGAAAAGGAGAGGGCCAAGAGGGAGGGCATTGGTGACTATT
GAGCACGTGAGTATACGTGATTAAGCACACAAAGGCAGCTTGGAGTATGTCTGTTATTAATTTCACAGGT
AGTTCTGGTCCATTGGTGAAAGTTTGCGGCTTGCAGAGCACAGAGGCCGCAGAATGTGCTCTAGATTCCG
ATGCTGACTTGCTGGGTATTATATGTGTGCCCAATAGAAAGAGAACAATTGACCCGGTTATTGCAAGGAA
AATTTCAAGTCTTGTAAAAGCATATAAAAATAGTTCAGGCACTCCGAAATACTTGGTTGGCGTGTTTCGT
AATCAACCTAAGGAGGATGTTTTGGCTCTGGTCAATGATTACGGCATTGATATCGTCCAACTGCATGGAG
ATGAGTCGTGGCAAGAATACCAAGAGTTCCTCGGTTTGCCAGTTATTAAAAGACTCGTATTTCCAAAAGA
CTGCAACATACTACTCAGTGCAGCTTCACAG
