>Addgene plasmid #14200 | pAG424GPD-ccdB-EGFP | addgene partial sequence | sequence record 20566 | 14200 with GW5
CCTAATAGCGGCCGCCATAGTGACTGGATATGTTGTGTTTTACAGTATTATGTAGTCTGTTTTTTATGCA
AAATCTAATTTAATATATTGATATTTATATCATTTTACGTTTCTCGTTCAGCTTTTTTGTACAAACTTGT
GATGGGGGATCCACTAGTTCTAGAATCCGTCGAAACTAAGTTCTGGTGTTTTAAAACTAAAAAAAAGACT
AACTATAAAAGTAGAATTTAAGAAGTTTAAGAAATAGATTTACAGAATTACAATCAATACCTACCGTCTT
TATATACTTATTAGTCAAGTAGGGGAATAATTTCAGGGAACTGGTTTCAACCTTTTTTTTCAGCTTTTTC
CAAATCAGAGAGAGCAGAAGGTAATAGAAGGTGTAAGAAAATGAGATAGATACATGCGTGGGTCAATTGC
CTTGTGTCATCATTTACTCCAGGCAGGTTGCATCACTCCATTGAGGTTGTGCCCGTTTTTTGCCTGTTTG
TGCCCCTGTTCTCTGTAGTTGCGCTAAGAGAATGGACCTATGAACTGATGGTTGGTGAAGAAAACAATAT
TTTGGTGCTGGGATTCTTTTTTTTTCTGGATGCCAGCTTAAAAAGCGGGCTCCATTATAT
