>Addgene plasmid #14200 | pAG424GPD-ccdB-EGFP | addgene partial sequence | sequence record 20567 | 14200 with GW3
GTTATCGGGGAAGAAGTGGCTGATCTCAGCCACCGCGAAAATGACATCAAAAACGCCATTAACCTGATGT
TCTGGGGAATATAAATGTCAGGCTCCCTTATACACAGCCAGTCTGCAGGTCGACCATAGTGACTGGATAT
GTTGTGTTTTACAGTATTATGTAGTCTGTTTTTTATGCAAAATCTAATTTAATATATTGATATTTATATC
ATTTTACGTTTCTCGTTCAGCTTTCTTGTACAAAGTGGTGATGGGCTGCAGGAATTCGATATCAAGCTTA
ATGGTGAGCAAGGGCGAGGAGCTGTTCACCGGGGTGGTGCCCATCCTGGTCGAGCTGGACGGCGACGTAA
ACGGCCACAAGTTCAGCGTGTCCGGCGAGGGCGAGGGCGATGCCACCTACGGCAAGCTGACCCTGAAGTT
CATCTGCACCACCGGCAAGCTGCCCGTGCCCTGGCCCACCCTCGTGACCACCCTGACCTACGGCGTGCAG
TGCTTCAGCCGCTACCCCGACCACATGAAGCAGCACGACTTCTTCAAGTCCGCCATGCCCGAAGGCTACG
TCCAGGAGCGCACCATCTTCTTC
